>Addgene plasmid #176098 | dimericTomato-2xrGBD | addgene full sequence | sequence record 346290 | Addgene NGS Result
TTCCGCGTTACATAACTTACGGTAAATGGCCCGCCTGGCTGACCGCCCAACGACCCCCGCCCATTGACGT
CAATAATGACGTATGTTCCCATAGTAACGCCAATAGGGACTTTCCATTGACGTCAATGGGTGGAGTATTT
ACGGTAAACTGCCCACTTGGCAGTACATCAAGTGTATCATATGCCAAGTACGCCCCCTATTGACGTCAAT
GACGGTAAATGGCCCGCCTGGCATTATGCCCAGTACATGACCTTATGGGACTTTCCTACTTGGCAGTACA
TCTACGTATTAGTCATCGCTATTACCATGGTGATGCGGTTTTGGCAGTACATCAATGGGCGTGGATAGCG
GTTTGACTCACGGGGATTTCCAAGTCTCCACCCCATTGACGTCAATGGGAGTTTGTTTTGGCACCAAAAT
CAACGGGACTTTCCAAAATGTCGTAACAACTCCGCCCCATTGACGCAAATGGGCGGTAGGCGTGTACGGT
GGGAGGTCTATATAAGCAGAGCTCGTTTAGTGAACCGTCAGATCGCCTGGAGACGCCATCCACGCTGTTT
TGACCTCCATAGAAGACACCGACTCTAGCTAGAGGATCCCCCGGGCTGCAGGAATTCGGCGCGCCACGCG
TACCGATATCAACTAGAATGCTAGTAGTTATTAATAGTAATCAATTACGGGGTCATTAGTTCATAGCCCA
TATATGGAGTTCCGCGTTACATAACTTACGGTAAATGGCCCGCCTGGGAGGTCTATATAAGCAGAGCTGG
TTTAGTGAACCGTCAGATCCGCTAGCGCTACCGGTCGCCACCATGGTGAGCAAGGGCGAGGAGGTCATCA
AAGAGTTCATGCGCTTCAAGGTGCGCATGGAGGGCTCCATGAACGGCCACGAGTTCGAGATCGAGGGCGA
GGGCGAGGGCCGCCCCTACGAGGGCACCCAGACCGCCAAGCTGAAGGTGACCAAGGGCGGCCCCCTGCCC
TTCGCCTGGGACATCCTGTCCCCCCAGTTCATGTACGGCTCCAAGGCGTACGTGAAGCACCCCGCCGACA
TCCCCGATTACAAGAAGCTGTCCTTCCCCGAGGGCTTCAAGTGGGAGCGCGTGATGAACTTCGAGGACGG
CGGTCTGGTGACCGTGACCCAGGACTCCTCCCTGCAGGACGGCACGCTGATCTACAAGGTGAAGATGCGC
GGCACCAACTTCCCCCCCGACGGCCCCGTAATGCAGAAGAAGACCATGGGCTGGGAGGCCTCCACCGAGC
GCCTGTACCCCCGCGACGGCGTGCTGAAGGGCGAGATCCACCAGGCCCTGAAGCTGAAGGACGGCGGCCA
CTACCTGGTGGAGTTCAAGACCATCTACATGGCCAAGAAGCCCGTGCAACTGCCCGGCTACTACTACGTG
GACACCAAGCTGGACATCACCTCCCACAACGAGGACTACACCATCGTGGAACAGTACGAGCGCTCCGAGG
GCCGCCACCACCTGTTCCTGTACGGCATGGACGAGCTGTACATCCCCCTCGAGTCCATCCTGGAGGACCT
CAATATGCTCTACATCCGGCAGATGGCACTCAGCCTGGAGGACACAGAGCTGCAGAGGAAACTAGATCAT
GAGATCCGGATGAGGGATGGGGCCTGCAAGCTGCTGGCAGCCTGCTCCCAGCGAGAGCAGGCTCTGGAAG
CCACCAAGAGCCTGCTGGTGTGCAACAGCCGTATTCTCAGCTACATGGGTGAGCTGCAGCGGCGAAAGGA
GGCCCAGGTGCTGGAGAAGACAGGCAGGCGTCGAGTTATCCTGGAGGACCTCAATATGCTCTACATCCGG
CAGATGGCACTCAGCCTGGAGGACACAGAGCTGCAGAGGAAACTAGATCATGAGATCCGGATGAGGGATG
GGGCCTGCAAGCTGCTGGCAGCCTGCTCCCAGCGAGAGCAGGCTCTGGAAGCCACCAAGAGCCTGCTGGT
GTGCAACAGCCGTATTCTCAGCTACATGGGTGAGCTGCAGCGGCGAAAGGAGGCCCAGGTGCTGGAGAAG
ACAGGCTCTAGATAACTGATCATAATCAGCCATGCTAGCAACGGTTTCCCTCTAGCGGGATCAATTCCGC
CCCCCCCCCCTAACGTTACTGGCCGAAGCCGCTTGGAATAAGGCCGGTGTGCGTTTGTCTATATGTTATT
TTCCACCATATTGCCGTCTTTTGGCAATGTGAGGGCCCGGAAACCTGGCCCTGTCTTCTTGACGAGCATT
CCTAGGGGTCTTTCCCCTCTCGCCAAAGGAATGCAAGGTCTGTTGAATGTCGTGAAGGAAGCAGTTCCTC
TGGAAGCTTCTTGAAGACAAACAACGTCTGTAGCGACCCTTTGCAGGCAGCGGAACCCCCCACCTGGCGA
CAGGTGCCTCTGCGGCCAAAAGCCACGTGTATAAGATACACCTGCAAAGGCGGCACAACCCCAGTGCCAC
GTTGTGAGTTGGATAGTTGTGGAAAGAGTCAAATGGCTCTCCTCAAGCGTATTCAACAAGGGGCTGAAGG
ATGCCCAGAAGGTACCCCATTGTATGGGATCTGATCTGGGGCCTCGGTGCACATGCTTTACATGTGTTTA
GTCGAGGTTAAAAAAACGTCTAGGCCCCCCGAACCACGGGGACGTGGTTTTCCTTTGAAAAACACGATGA
TAATATGGATATGGCCACAACGGTCGCCACCATGACCGAGTACAAGCCCACGGTGCGCCTCGCCACCCGC
GACGACGTCCCCAGGGCCGTACGCACCCTCGCCGCCGCGTTCGCCGACTACCCCGCCACGCGCCACACCG
TCGATCCGGACCGCCACATCGAGCGGGTCACCGAGCTGCAAGAACTCTTCCTCACGCGCGTCGGGCTCGA
CATCGGCAAGGTGTGGGTCGCGGACGACGGCGCCGCGGTGGCGGTCTGGACCACGCCGGAGAGCGTCGAA
GCGGGGGCGGTGTTCGCCGAGATCGGCCCGCGCATGGCCGAGTTGAGCGGTTCCCGGCTGGCCGCGCAGC
AACAGATGGAAGGCCTCCTGGCGCCGCACCGGCCCAAGGAGCCCGCGTGGTTCCTGGCCACCGTCGGCGT
CTCGCCCGACCACCAGGGCAAGGGTCTGGGCAGCGCCGTCGTGCTCCCCGGAGTGGAGGCGGCCGAGCGC
GCCGGGGTGCCCGCCTTCCTGGAGACCTCCGCGCCCCGCAACCTCCCCTTCTACGAGCGGCTCGGCTTCA
CCGTCACCGCCGACGTCGAGGTGCCCGAAGGACCGCGCACCTGGTGCATGACCCGCAAGCCCGGTGCCTG
ACGCCCGCCCCACGACCCGCAGCGCCCGACCGAAAGGAGCGCACGACCCCATGCATGTATTCAATCTAAG
CAGGCTTTCACTTTCTCGCCAACTTACAAGGCCTTTCTGTGTAAACAATACCTGAACCTTTACCCCGTTG
CCCGGCAACGGCCAGGTCTGTGCCAAGTGTTTGCTGACGCAACCCCCACTGGCTGGGGCTTGGTCATGGG
CCATCAGCGCATGCGTGGAACCTTTTCGGCTCCTCTGCCGATCCATACTGCGGAACTCCTAGCCGCTTGT
TTTGCTCGCAGCAGGTCTGGAGCAAACATTATCGGGACTGATAACTCTGTTGTCCTATCCCGCAAATATA
CATCGTTTCCATGGCTGCTAGGCTGTGCTGCCAACTGGATCCTGCGCGGGACGTCCTTTGTTTACGTCCC
GTCGGCGCTGAATCCTGCGGACGACCCTTCTCGGGGTCGCTTGGGACTCTCTCGTCCCCTTCTCCGTCTG
CCGTTCCGACCGACCACGGGGCGCACCTCTCTTTACGCGGACTCCCCGTCTGTGCCTTCTCATCTGCCGG
ACCGTGTGCACTTCGCTTCACCTCTGCACGTCGCATGGAGACCACCGTGAACGCCCACCAAATATTGCCC
AAGGTCTTACATAAGAGGACTCTTGGACTCTCAGCAATGTCAACGACCGACCTTGAGGCATACTTCAAAG
ACTGTTTGTTTAAAGACTGGGAGGAGTTGGGGGAGGAGATTAGGTTAAAGGTCTTTGTACTAGGAGGCTG
TAGGCATAAATTGGTCTGCGCACCAGCACCATGGCGCAATCACTAGAGCGGGGTACCTTTAAGACCAATG
ACTTACAAGGCAGCTGTAGATCTTAGCCACTTTTTAAAAGAAAAGGGGGGACTGGAAGGGCTAATTCACT
CCCAACGAAGACAAGATCTGCTTTTTGCTTGTACTGGGTCTCTCTGGTTAGACCAGATCTGAGCCTGGGA
GCTCTCTGGCTAACTAGGGAACCCACTGCTTAAGCCTCAATAAAGCTTGCCTTGAGTGCTTCAAGTAGTG
TGTGCCCGTCTGTTGTGTGACTCTGGTAACTAGAGATCCCTCAGACCCTTTTAGTCAGTGTGGAAAATCT
CTAGCAGTAGTAGTTCATGTCATCTTATTATTCAGTATTTATAACTTGCAAAGAAATGAATATCAGAGAG
TGAGAGGAACTTGTTTATTGCAGCTTATAATGGTTACAAATAAAGCAATAGCATCACAAATTTCACAAAT
AAAGCATTTTTTTCACTGCATTCTAGTTGTGGTTTGTCCAAACTCATCAATGTATCTTATCATGTCTGGC
TCTAGCTATCCCGCCCCTAACTCCGCCCATCCCGCCCCTAACTCCGCCCAGTTCCGCCCATTCTCCGCCC
CATGGCTGACTAATTTTTTTTATTTATGCAGAGGCCGAGGCCGCCTCGGCCTCTGAGCTATTCCAGAAGT
AGTGAGGAGGCTTTTTTGGAGGCCTAGGGACGTACCCAATTCGCCCTATAGTGAGTCGTATTACGCGCGC
TCACTGGCCGTCGTTTTACAACGTCGTGACTGGGAAAACCCTGGCGTTACCCAACTTAATCGCCTTGCAG
CACATCCCCCTTTCGCCAGCTGGCGTAATAGCGAAGAGGCCCGCACCGATCGCCCTTCCCAACAGTTGCG
CAGCCTGAATGGCGAATGGG
[124 nt withheld, positions 4991-5114]
C
[91 nt withheld, positions 5116-5206]
A
[49 nt withheld, positions 5208-5256]
CCTTTGACGTTGGAGTCCACGTTCTTT
[37 nt withheld, positions 5284-5320]
ACCCTATCTCGGTCTATTCTTTTGATTTATAAGGGATTTTGCCGATTTCGGCCTATTGGTTAAAAAATGA
GCTGATTTAACAAAAATTTAACGCGAATTTTAACAAAATATTAACGCTTACAATTTAGGTGGCACTTTTC
GGGGAAATGTGCGCGGAACCCCTATTTGTTTATTTTTCTAAATACATTCAAATATGTATCCGCTCATGAG
ACAATAACCCTGATAAATGCTTCAATAATATTGAAAAAGGAAGAGTATGAGTATTCAACATTTCCGTGTC
GCCCTTATTCCCTTTTTTGCGGCATTTTGCCTTCCTGTTTTTGCTCACCCAGAAACGCTGGTGAAAGTAA
AAGATGCTGAAGATCAGTTGGGTGCACGAGTGGGTTACATCGAACTGGATCTCAACAGCGGTAAGATCCT
TGAGAGTTTTCGCCCCGAAGAACGTTTTCCAATGATGAGCACTTTTAAAGTTCTGCTATGTGGCGCGGTA
TTATCCCGTATTGACGCCGGGCAAGAGCAACTCGGTCGCCGCATACACTATTCTCAGAATGACTTGGTTG
AGTACTCACCAGTCACAGAAAAGCATCTTACGGATGGCATGACAGTAAGAGAATTATGCAGTGCTGCCAT
AACCATGAGTGATAACACTGCGGCCAACTTACTTCTGACAACGATCGGAGGACCGAAGGAGCTAACCGCT
TTTTTGCACAACATGGGGGATCATGTAACTCGCCTTGATCGTTGGGAACCGGAGCTGAATGAAGCCATAC
CAAACGACGAGCGTGACACCACGATGCCTGTAGCAATGGCAACAACGTTGCGCAAACTATTAACTGGCGA
ACTACTTACTCTAGCTTCCCGGCAACAATTAATAGACTGGATGGAGGCGGATAAAGTTGCAGGACCACTT
CTGCGCTCGGCCCTTCCGGCTGGCTGGTTTATTGCTGATAAATCTGGAGCCGGTGAGCGTGGGTCTCGCG
GTATCATTGCAGCACTGGGGCCAGATGGTAAGCCCTCCCGTATCGTAGTTATCTACACGACGGGGAGTCA
GGCAACTATGGATGAACGAAATAGACAGATCGCTGAGATAGGTGCCTCACTGATTAAGCATTGGTAACTG
TCAGACCAAGTTTACTCATATATACTTTAGATTGATTTAAAACTTCATTTTTAATTTAAAAGGATCTAGG
TGAAGATCCTTTTTGATAATCTCATGACCAAAATCCCTTAACGTGAGTTTTCGTTCCACTGAGCGTCAGA
CCCCGTAGAAAAGATCAAAGGATCTTCTTGAGATCCTTTTTTTCTGCGCGTAATCTGCTGCTTGCAAACA
AAAAAACCACCGCTACCAGCGGTGGTTTGTTTGCCGGATCAAGAGCTACCAACTCTTTTTCCGAAGGTAA
CTGGCTTCAGCAGAGCGCAGATACCAAATACTGTTCTTCTAGTGTAGCCGTAGTTAGGCCACCACTTCAA
GAACTCTGTAGCACCGCCTACATACCTCGCTCTGCTAATCCTGTTACCAGTGGCTGCTGCCAGTGGCGAT
AAGTCGTGTCTTACCGGGTTGGACTCAAGACGATAGTTACCGGATAAGGCGCAGCGGTCGGGCTGAACGG
GGGGTTCGTGCACACAGCCCAGCTTGGAGCGAACGACCTACACCGAACTGAGATACCTACAGCGTGAGCT
ATGAGAAAGCGCCACGCTTCCCGAAGGGAGAAAGGCGGACAGGTATCCGGTAAGCGGCAGGGTCGGAACA
GGAGAGCGCACGAGGGAGCTTCCAGGGGGAAACGCCTGGTATCTTTATAGTCCTGTCGGGTTTCGCCACC
TCTGACTTGAGCGTCGATTTTTGTGATGCTCGTCAGGGGGGCGGAGCCTATGGAAAAACGCCAGCAACGC
GGCCTTTTTACGGTTCCTGGCCTTTTGCTGGCCTTTTGCTCACATGTTCTTTCCTGCGTTATCCCCTGAT
TCTGTGGATAACCGTATTACCGCCTTTGAGTGAGCTGATACCGCTCGCCGCAGCCGAACGACCGAGCGCA
GCGAGTCAGTGAGCGAGGAAGCGGAAGAGCGCCCAATACGCAAACCGCCTCTCCCCGCGCGTTGGCCGAT
TCATTAATGCAGCTGGCACGACAGGTTTCCCGACTGGAAAGCGGGCAGTGAGCGCAACGCAATTAATGTG
AGTTAGCTCACTCATTAGGCACCCCAGGCTTTACACTTTATGCTTCCGGCTCGTATGTTGTGTGGAATTG
TGAGCGGATAACAATTTCACACAGGAAACAGCTATGACCATGATTACGCCAAGCGCGCAATTAACCCTCA
CTAAAGGGAACAAAAGCTGGAGCTGCAAGCTTAATGTAGTCTTATGCAATACTCTTGTAGTCTTGCAACA
TGGTAACGATGAGTTAGCAACATGCCTTACAAGGAGAGAAAAAGCACCGTGCATGCCGATTGGTGGAAGT
AAGGTGGTACGATCGTGCCTTATTAGGAAGGCAACAGACGGGTCTGACATGGATTGGACGAACCACTGAA
TTGCCGCATTGCAGAGATATTGTATTTAAGTGCCTAGCTCGATACATAAACGGGTCTCTCTGGTTAGACC
AGATCTGAGCCTGGGAGCTCTCTGGCTAACTAGGGAACCCACTGCTTAAGCCTCAATAAAGCTTGCCTTG
AGTGCTTCAAGTAGTGTGTGCCCGTCTGTTGTGTGACTCTGGTAACTAGAGATCCCTCAGACCCTTTTAG
TCAGTGTGGAAAATCTCTAGCAGTGGCGCCCGAACAGGGACTTGAAAGCGAAAGGGAAACCAGAGGAGCT
CTCTCGACGCAGGACTCGGCTTGCTGAAGCGCGCACGGCAAGAGGCGAGGGGCGGCGACTGGTGAGTACG
CCAAAAATTTTGACTAGCGGAGGCTAGAAGGAGAGAGATGGGTGCGAGAGCGTCAGTATTAAGCGGGGGA
GAATTAGATCGCGATGGGAAAAAATTCGGTTAAGGCCAGGGGGAAAGAAAAAATATAAATTAAAACATAT
AGTATGGGCAAGCAGGGAGCTAGAACGATTCGCAGTTAATCCTGGCCTGTTAGAAACATCAGAAGGCTGT
AGACAAATACTGGGACAGCTACAACCATCCCTTCAGACAGGATCAGAAGAACTTAGATCATTATATAATA
CAGTAGCAACCCTCTATTGTGTGCATCAAAGGATAGAGATAAAAGACACCAAGGAAGCTTTAGACAAGAT
AGAGGAAGAGCAAAACAAAAGTAAGACCACCGCACAGCAAGCGGCCGCTGATCTTCAGACCTGGAGGAGG
AGATATGAGGGACAATTGGAGAAGTGAATTATATAAATATAAAGTAGTAAAAATTGAACCATTAGGAGTA
GCACCCACCAAGGCAAAGAGAAGAGTGGTGCAGAGAGAAAAAAGAGCAGTGGGAATAGGAGCTTTGTTCC
TTGGGTTCTTGGGAGCAGCAGGAAGCACTATGGGCGCAGCGTCAATGACGCTGACGGTACAGGCCAGACA
ATTATTGTCTGGTATAGTGCAGCAGCAGAACAATTTGCTGAGGGCTATTGAGGCGCAACAGCATCTGTTG
CAACTCACAGTCTGGGGCATCAAGCAGCTCCAGGCAAGAATCCTGGCTGTGGAAAGATACCTAAAGGATC
AACAGCTCCTGGGGATTTGGGGTTGCTCTGGAAAACTCATTTGCACCACTGCTGTGCCTTGGAATGCTAG
TTGGAGTAATAAATCTCTGGAACAGATTTGGAATCACACGACCTGGATGGAGTGGGACAGAGAAATTAAC
AATTACACAAGCTTAATACACTCCTTAATTGAAGAATCGCAAAACCAGCAAGAAAAGAATGAACAAGAAT
TATTGGAATTAGATAAATGGGCAAGTTTGTGGAATTGGTTTAACATAACAAATTGGCTGTGGTATATAAA
ATTATTCATAATGATAGTAGGAGGCTTGGTAGGTTTAAGAATAGTTTTTGCTGTACTTTCTATAGTGAAT
AGAGTTAGGCAGGGATATTCACCATTATCGTTTCAGACCCACCTCCCAACCCCGAGGGGACCCGACAGGC
CCGAAGGAATAGAAGAAGAAGGTGGAGAGAGAGACAGAGACAGATCCATTCGATTAGTGAACGGATCTCG
ACGGTATCGGTTTTAAAAGAAAAGGGGGGATTGGGGGGTACAGTGCAGGGGAAAGAATAGTAGACATAAT
AGCAACAGACATACAAACTAAAGAATTACAAAAACAAATTACAAAAATTCAAAATTTTATCGATAAGCTT
GGGAG
Features (pLannotate 1.2.2; 33 found; start..end, strand, type, name):
      6..309     +  enhancer       CMV enhancer: human cytomegalovirus immediate early enhancer
    310..513     +  promoter       CMV promoter: human cytomegalovirus (CMV) immediate early promoter
    589..618     +  misc_feature   MCS (fragment): pBluescript multiple cloning site
    655..747     +  enhancer       CMV enhancer (fragment): human cytomegalovirus immediate early enhancer
    745..768     +  promoter       minimal CMV promoter (fragment): human cytomegalovirus (CMV) immediate early promoter
    813..1512    +  CDS            dTomato (fragment): dimeric variant of DsRed fluorescent protein (Shaner et al., 2004) mammalian codon-optimized
   1527..1781    +  CDS            Rtkn (fragment): RTKN_RAT - Experimental evidence at protein level: Swiss-Prot protein existence level 1. Mediates Rho signaling to activate NF-kappa-B and may confer increased resistance to apoptosis to cells in gastric tumorigenesis. May play a novel role in the organization of septin structures (By similarity). From Rattus norvegicus (Rat).
   2201..2663    +  misc_feature   IRES: internal ribosome entry site (IRES) of the encephalomyocarditis virus (EMCV)
   2692..3291    +  CDS            PuroR: puromycin N-acetyltransferase; pac from Streptomyces alboniger; confers resistance to puromycin
   3427..3685    +  ncRNA          HBV PRE 1151-1410: Accession: RF02816 - Hepatitis B virus post-transcriptional regulatory element 1151-1410
   3651..4091    +  CDS            X: X_HBVD3 - Experimental evidence at protein level: Swiss-Prot protein existence level 1. Multifunctional protein that plays a role in silencing host antiviral defenses and promoting viral transcription. Does not seem to be essential for HBV infection. May be directly involved in development of cirrhosis and liver cancer (hepatocellular carcinoma). Most of cytosolic activities involve modulation of cytosolic calcium. The effect on apoptosis is controversial depending on the cell types in which the studies have been conducted. May induce apoptosis by localizing in mitochondria and causing loss of
   4113..4181    +  CDS            nef (fragment): NEF_HV1Z2 - Experimental evidence at protein level: Swiss-Prot protein existence level 1. Extracellular Nef protein targets CD4(+) T-lymphocytes for apoptosis by interacting with CXCR4 surface receptors. From Human immunodeficiency virus type 1 group M subtype D (isolate Z2/CDC-Z34) (HIV-1).
   4183..4416    +  LTR            3' LTR (ΔU3): self-inactivating 3' long terminal repeat (LTR) from HIV-1
   4488..4609    +  polyA_signal   SV40 poly(A) signal: SV40 polyadenylation signal
   4649..4784    +  rep_origin     SV40 ori: SV40 origin of replication
   4805..4823    -  promoter       T7 promoter: promoter for bacteriophage T7 RNA polymerase
   4831..4986    +  CDS            lacZα (fragment): LacZα fragment of β-galactosidase; lacZ fragment
   4991..5419    +  rep_origin     f1 ori (sequence partly withheld): f1 bacteriophage origin of replication; arrow indicates direction of (+) strand synthesis
   5472..5576    +  promoter       AmpR promoter: bla
   5577..6437    +  CDS            AmpR: β-lactamase; bla; confers resistance to ampicillin, carbenicillin, and related antibiotics
   6608..7196    +  rep_origin     ori: high-copy-number ColE1/pMB1/pBR322/pUC origin of replication
   7379..7471    +  CDS            lacI (fragment): lac repressor; lacI; The lac repressor binds to the lac operator to inhibit transcription in E. coli. This inhibition can be relieved by adding lactose or isopropyl-β-D-thiogalactopyranoside (IPTG).
   7484..7505    +  protein_bind   CAP binding site: CAP binding activates transcription in the presence of cAMP. E. coli catabolite activator protein
   7520..7550    +  promoter       lac promoter: promoter for the E. coli lac operon
   7558..7574    +  protein_bind   lac operator: The lac repressor binds to the lac operator to inhibit transcription in E. coli. This inhibition can be relieved by adding lactose or isopropyl-β-D-thiogalactopyranoside (IPTG). lac repressor encoded by lacI
   7619..7637    +  promoter       T3 promoter: promoter for bacteriophage T3 RNA polymerase
   7665..7891    +  promoter       RSV promoter: Rous sarcoma virus enhancer/promoter
   7892..8072    +  LTR            5' LTR (truncated): truncated 5' long terminal repeat (LTR) from HIV-1
   8119..8244    +  misc_feature   HIV-1 Ψ: packaging signal of human immunodeficiency virus type 1
   8228..8591    +  CDS            HIV-1 gag (fragment): gag protein from human immunodeficiency virus 1; gag
   8737..8970    +  misc_feature   RRE: The Rev response element (RRE) of HIV-1 allows for Rev-dependent mRNA export from the nucleus to the cytoplasm.
   9347..9447    +  CDS            Rev (fragment): human immunodeficiency virus 1 (HIV-1) Rev protein; rev; enhances nuclear export of unspliced and incompletely spliced viral mRNAs
   9461..9578    +  misc_feature   cPPT/CTS: central polypurine tract and central termination sequence of HIV-1
