[The description below was written by a language model from this plasmid's Addgene catalogue record and pLannotate feature annotations shown in this document.]
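Description:
dimericTomato-2xrGBD is a third-generation-style, self-inactivating lentiviral transfer plasmid on a pLV backbone that expresses a localization-based biosensor for active RhoA. It is propagated in E. coli through a high-copy ColE1/pUC origin with ampicillin selection (AmpR). The backbone also carries an f1 origin, an SV40 origin and lac/T3/T7 remnants typical of a pBluescript-derived vector. The viral portion comprises an RSV promoter driving a truncated HIV-1 5' LTR, the Ψ packaging signal with a gag fragment, the RRE for Rev-dependent export, and cPPT/CTS. At the other end are a ΔU3 3' LTR and an SV40 polyadenylation signal. These elements allow the genome to be packaged and integrated when helper functions are supplied in trans.

The payload is a fusion of dTomato, the dimeric DsRed-derived red fluorescent protein, to the Rho-binding domain of rhotekin (Rtkn, catalogued as mouse; the annotation tool matched the rat orthologue). The name indicates two tandem copies of this domain, although only one Rtkn segment is annotated; the unannotated stretch before the IRES may hold the second copy. The catalogue gives the promoter as CMVdel. The feature table shows a full CMV enhancer/promoter followed by shorter fragments of the CMV enhancer and minimal promoter directly upstream of the coding sequence, which is consistent with a truncated, weakened CMV. How the two CMV regions contribute to expression is not stated.

Downstream, an EMCV IRES links a puromycin resistance gene to the same transcript for selecting transduced cells. A hepatitis B virus post-transcriptional regulatory element, which overlaps X-protein sequence, follows and should enhance transcript expression. The sensor reports endogenous Rho activity by relocating to sites where GTP-bound RhoA accumulates.
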