Addgene plasmid #176098: dimericTomato-2xrGBD
Purpose: Visualization of active RhoA
Depositing lab: Dorus Gadella. Depositing organization: University of Amsterdam. Publication: Visualizing endogenous Rho activity with an improved localization-based, genetically encoded biosensor. Mahlandt EK, Arts JJG, van der Meer WJ, van der Linden FH, Tol S, van Buul JD, Gadella TWJ, Goedhart J. J Cell Sci. 2021 Aug 6. pii: 271216. doi: 10.1242/jcs.258823. PubMed 34357388.
Backbone
  Vector backbone: pLV
  Vector type: Lentiviral
Growth in bacteria
  Bacterial resistance: Ampicillin, 100 μg/mL
  Growth temperature: 30°C
  Growth strain: NEB Stable
  Copy number: High Copy
Gene/Insert
  Gene/Insert name: rhotekin
  Species: M. musculus (mouse)
  Entrez Gene: Rtkn
  Promoter: CMVdel
  Cloning method: Restriction Enzyme; 5′ cloning site Unknown (unknown if destroyed)
Terms and licenses: Academic/Nonprofit Terms; Industry Terms: Not Available to Industry
How to cite: dimericTomato-2xrGBD was a gift from Dorus Gadella (Addgene plasmid # 176098 ; http://n2t.net/addgene:176098 ; RRID:Addgene_176098)
